>Addgene plasmid #62427 | MXS_CreERT2 | depositor full sequence | sequence record 102488 | Full Sequence
CATGATATCAAACGCGTAACTCGAGTCGCCACCATGTCCAATTTACTGACCGTACACCAAAATTTGCCTG
CATTACCGGTCGATGCAACGAGTGATGAGGTTCGCAAGAACCTGATGGACATGTTCAGGGATCGCCAGGC
GTTTTCTGAGCATACCTGGAAAATGCTTCTGTCCGTTTGCCGGTCGTGGGCGGCATGGTGCAAGTTGAAT
AACCGGAAATGGTTTCCCGCAGAACCTGAAGATGTTCGCGATTATCTTCTATATCTTCAGGCGCGCGGTC
TGGCAGTAAAAACTATCCAGCAACATTTGGGCCAGCTAAACATGCTTCATCGTCGGTCCGGGCTGCCACG
ACCAAGTGACAGCAATGCTGTTTCACTGGTTATGCGGCGGATCCGAAAAGAAAACGTTGATGCCGGTGAA
CGTGCAAAACAGGCTCTAGCGTTCGAACGCACTGATTTCGACCAGGTTCGTTCACTCATGGAAAATAGCG
ATCGCTGCCAGGATATACGTAATCTGGCATTTCTGGGGATTGCTTATAACACCCTGTTACGTATAGCCGA
AATTGCCAGGATCAGGGTTAAAGATATCTCACGTACTGACGGTGGGAGAATGTTAATCCATATTGGCAGA
ACGAAAACGCTGGTTAGCACCGCAGGTGTAGAGAAGGCACTTAGCCTGGGGGTAACTAAACTGGTCGAGC
GATGGATTTCCGTCTCTGGTGTAGCTGATGATCCGAATAACTACCTGTTTTGCCGGGTCAGAAAAAATGG
TGTTGCCGCGCCATCTGCCACCAGCCAGCTATCAACTCGCGCCCTGGAAGGGATTTTTGAAGCAACTCAT
CGATTGATTTACGGCGCTAAGGATGACTCTGGTCAGAGATACCTGGCCTGGTCTGGACACAGTGCCCGTG
TCGGAGCCGCGCGAGATATGGCCCGCGCTGGAGTTTCAATACCGGAGATCATGCAAGCTGGTGGCTGGAC
CAATGTAAATATTGTCATGAACTATATCCGTAACCTGGATAGTGAAACAGGGGCAATGGTGCGCCTGCTG
GAAGATGGCGATCTGGAGCCATCTGCTGGAGACATGAGAGCTGCCAACCTTTGGCCAAGCCCGCTCATGA
TCAAACGCTCTAAGAAGAACAGCCTGGCCTTGTCCCTGACGGCCGACCAGATGGTCAGTGCCTTGTTGGA
TGCTGAGCCCCCCATACTCTATTCCGAGTATGATCCTACCAGACCCTTCAGTGAAGCCTCGATGATGGGC
TTACTGACCAACCTGGCAGACAGGGAGCTGGTTCACATGATCAACTGGGCGAAGAGGGTGCCAGGCTTTG
TGGATTTGACCCTCCATGATCAGGTCCACCTTCTAGAATGTGCCTGGCTAGAGATCCTGATGATTGGTCT
CGTCTGGCGCTCCATGGAGCACCCAGTGAAGCTACTGTTTGCTCCTAACTTGCTCTTGGACAGGAACCAG
GGAAAATGTGTAGAGGGCATGGTGGAGATCTTCGACATGCTGCTGGCTACATCATCTCGGTTCCGCATGA
TGAATCTGCAGGGAGAGGAGTTTGTGTGCCTCAAATCTATTATTTTGCTTAATTCTGGAGTGTACACATT
TCTGTCCAGCACCCTGAAGTCTCTGGAAGAGAAGGACCATATCCACCGAGTCCTGGACAAGATCACAGAC
ACTTTGATCCACCTGATGGCCAAGGCAGGCCTGACCCTGCAGCAGCAGCACCAGCGGCTGGCCCAGCTCC
TCCTCATCCTCTCCCACATCAGGCACATGAGTAACAAAGGCATGGAGCATCTGTACAGCATGAAGTGCAA
GAACGTGGTGCCCCTCTATGACCTGCTGCTGGAGGCGGCGGACGCCCACCGCCTACATGCGCCCACTAGC
CGTGGAGGGGCATCCGTGGAGGAGACGGACCAAAGCCACTTGGCCACTGCGGGCTCTACTTCATCGCATT
CCTTGCAAAAGTATTACATCACGGGGGAGGCAGAGGGTTTCCCTGCCACAGCTTGAGTCGACCAATTCGG
GGAAATGTGCGCGGAACCCCTATTTGTTTATTTTTCTAAATACATTCAAATATGTATCCGCTCATGAGAC
AATAACCCTGATAAATGCTTCAATAATATTGAAAAAGGAAGAGTATGAGTATTCAACATTTCCGTGTCGC
CCTTATTCCCTTTTTTGCGGCATTTTGCCTTCCTGTTTTTGCTCACCCAGAAACGCTGGTGAAAGTAAAA
GATGCTGAAGATCAGTTGGGTGCACGAGTGGGTTACATCGAACTGGATCTCAACAGCGGTAAGATCCTTG
AGAGTTTTCGCCCCGAAGAACGTTTTCCAATGATGAGCACTTTTAAAGTTCTGCTATGTGGCGCGGTATT
ATCCCGTATTGACGCCGGGCAAGAGCAACTCGGTCGCCGCATACACTATTCTCAGAATGACTTGGTTGAG
TACTCACCAGTCACAGAAAAGCATCTTACGGATGGCATGACAGTAAGAGAATTATGCAGTGCTGCCATAA
CCATGAGTGATAACACTGCGGCCAACTTACTTCTGACAACGATCGGAGGACCGAAGGAGCTAACCGCTTT
TTTGCACAACATGGGGGATCATGTAACTCGCCTTGATCGTTGGGAACCGGAGCTGAATGAAGCCATACCA
AACGACGAGCGTGACACCACGATGCCTGTAGCAATGGCAACAACGTTGCGCAAACTATTAACTGGCGAAC
TACTTACTCTAGCTTCCCGGCAACAATTAATAGACTGGATGGAGGCGGATAAAGTTGCAGGACCACTTCT
GCGCTCGGCCCTTCCGGCTGGCTGGTTTATTGCTGATAAATCTGGAGCCGGTGAGCGTGGGTCTCGCGGT
ATCATTGCAGCACTGGGGCCAGATGGTAAGCCCTCCCGTATCGTAGTTATCTACACGACGGGGAGTCAGG
CAACTATGGATGAACGAAATAGACAGATCGCTGAGATAGGTGCCTCACTGATTAAGCATTGGTAACTGTC
AGACCAAGTTTACTCATATATACTTTAGATTGATTTAAAACTTCATTTTTAATTTAAAAGGATCTAGGTG
AAGATCCTTTTTGATAATCTCATGACCAAAATCCCTTAACGTGAGTTTTCGTTCCACTGAGCGTCAGACC
CCGTAGAAAAGATCAAAGGATCTTCTTGAGATCCTTTTTTTCTGCGCGTAATCTGCTGCTTGCAAACAAA
AAAACCACCGCTACCAGCGGTGGTTTGTTTGCCGGATCAAGAGCTACCAACTCTTTTTCCGAAGGTAACT
GGCTTCAGCAGAGCGCAGATACCAAATACTGTTCTTCTAGTGTAGCCGTAGTTAGGCCACCACTTCAAGA
ACTCTGTAGCACCGCCTACATACCTCGCTCTGCTAATCCTGTTACCAGTGGCTGCTGCCAGTGGCGATAA
GTCGTGTCTTACCGGGTTGGACTCAAGACGATAGTTACCGGATAAGGCGCAGCGGTCGGGCTGAACGGGG
GGTTCGTGCACACAGCCCAGCTTGGAGCGAACGACCTACACCGAACTGAGATACCTACAGCGTGAGCTAT
GAGAAAGCGCCACGCTTCCCGAAGGGAGAAAGGCGGACAGGTATCCGGTAAGCGGCAGGGTCGGAACAGG
AGAGCGCACGAGGGAGCTTCCAGGGGGAAACGCCTGGTATCTTTATAGTCCTGTCGGGTTTCGCCACCTC
TGACTTGAGCGTCGATTTTTGTGATGCTCGTCAGGGGGGCGGAGCCTATGGAAAAACGCCAGCAACGCGG
CCTTTTTACGGTTCCTGGCCTTTTGCTGGCCTTTTGCTCACATGTTCTTTCCTGCGTTATCCCCTGATTC
TGTGGATAACCGTATTACCGCCTTTGAGTGAGCTGATACCGCTCGCCGCAGCCGAACGACCGAGCGCAGC
GAGTCAGTGAGC
Features (pLannotate 1.2.2; 5 found; start..end, strand, type, name):
     34..1062    +  CDS            cre: RECR_BPP1 - Experimental evidence at protein level: Swiss-Prot protein existence level 1. Catalyzes site-specific recombination between two 34-base- pair LOXP sites. Its role is to maintain the phage genome as a monomeric unit-copy plasmid in the lysogenic state. From Escherichia phage P1 (Bacteriophage P1).
   1075..2010    +  CDS            ERT2: mutated ligand-binding domain of the human estrogen receptor (Feil et al., 1997)
   2040..2144    +  promoter       AmpR promoter: bla
   2145..3005    +  CDS            AmpR: β-lactamase; bla; confers resistance to ampicillin, carbenicillin, and related antibiotics
   3176..3764    +  rep_origin     ori: high-copy-number ColE1/pMB1/pBR322/pUC origin of replication
