[The description below was written by a language model from this plasmid's Addgene catalogue record and pLannotate feature annotations shown in this document.]
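Description:
MXS_CreERT2 is a small synthetic-biology building-block plasmid from the MXS-chaining cloning platform, a modular system for assembling mammalian expression constructs for imaging and flow cytometry. It consists of the minimal MXS chaining backbone (about 1.9 kb) carrying a roughly 2 kb insert, for a total of 3,932 bp. The backbone is purely bacterial. It has a high-copy ColE1/pUC-type origin of replication and a β-lactamase gene under its own AmpR promoter, so the plasmid is propagated in E. coli under ampicillin selection.

The payload is the coding sequence for CreERT2, a tamoxifen-inducible recombinase. The feature table shows the bacteriophage P1 Cre open reading frame followed closely, on the same strand, by ERT2, the mutated ligand-binding domain of the human estrogen receptor. This arrangement is consistent with a single fusion protein. Cre catalyses site-specific recombination between loxP sites. In general, fusion to ERT2 keeps the enzyme inactive in the cytoplasm until tamoxifen or its metabolite 4-hydroxytamoxifen binds, which permits nuclear entry and recombination and so gives temporal control.

The insert sits between MluI and SalI sites, both of which are retained, so the module can be excised or combined with other parts. No eukaryotic promoter, polyadenylation signal or mammalian selection marker is annotated or recorded. The plasmid therefore appears to be a donor of the CreERT2 coding module rather than a ready-to-use expression vector. Its expected use is chaining with promoter, terminator and other cassettes from the same toolkit to build inducible recombination constructs.
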