Addgene plasmid #62427: MXS_CreERT2
Purpose: MXS_chaining vector with CreERT2
Depositing lab: Pierre Neveu. Depositing organization: European Molecular Biology Laboratory (EMBL), Heidelberg. Publication: MXS-Chaining: A Highly Efficient Cloning Platform for Imaging and Flow Cytometry Approaches in Mammalian Systems. Sladitschek HL, Neveu PA. PLoS One. 2015 Apr 24;10(4):e0124958. doi: 10.1371/journal.pone.0124958. eCollection 2015. PONE-D-15-01385 PubMed 25909630.
Backbone
  Vector backbone: MXS_chaining vector
  Backbone manufacturer: Neveu lab, Addgene plasmid #62394
  Backbone size w/o insert (bp): 1945
  Vector type: Synthetic Biology
Growth in bacteria
  Bacterial resistance: Ampicillin, 100 μg/mL
  Growth temperature: 37°C
  Growth strain: Mach1
  Copy number: High Copy
Gene/Insert
  Gene/Insert name: Tamoxifen inducible Cre recombinase
  Species: Synthetic
  Insert size (bp): 2009
  Cloning method: Restriction Enzyme; 5′ cloning site MluI (not destroyed); 3′ cloning site SalI (not destroyed)
  Sequencing primers: 5′ TTACCGCCTTTGAGTGAG; 3′ TTGTCTCATGAGCGGATAC
Terms and licenses: Academic/Nonprofit Terms; Industry Terms: Not Available to Industry
How to cite: MXS_CreERT2 was a gift from Pierre Neveu (Addgene plasmid # 62427 ; http://n2t.net/addgene:62427 ; RRID:Addgene_62427)
