>Addgene plasmid #62427 | MXS_CreERT2 | addgene partial sequence | sequence record 104715 | pBR322ori-F 5'-GGGAAACGCCTGGTATCTTT-3'
GTGATGCTCGTCAGGGGGGCGGAGCCTATGGAAAAACGCCAGCAACGCGGCCTTTTTACGGTTCCTGGCC
TTTTGCTGGCCTTTTGCTCACATGTTCTTTCCTGCGTTATCCCCTGATTCTGTGGATAACCGTATTACCG
CCTTTGAGTGAGCTGATACCGCTCGCCGCAGCCGAACGACCGAGCGCAGCGAGTCAGTGAGCCATGATAT
CAAACGCGTAACTCGAGTCGCCACCATGTCCAATTTACTGACCGTACACCAAAATTTGCCTGCATTACCG
GTCGATGCAACGAGTGATGAGGTTCGCAAGAACCTGATGGACATGTTCAGGGATCGCCAGGCGTTTTCTG
AGCATACCTGGAAAATGCTTCTGTCCGTTTGCCGGTCGTGGGCGGCATGGTGCAAGTTGAATAACCGGAA
ATGGTTTCCCGCAGAACCTGAAGATGTTCGCGATTATCTTCTATATCTTCAGGCGCGCGGTCTGGCAGTA
AAAACTATCCAGCAACATTTGGGCCAGCTAAACATGCTTCATCGTCGGTCCGGGCTGCCACGACCAAGTG
ACAGCAATGCTGTTTCACTGGTTATGCGGCGGATCCGAAAAGAAAACGTTGATGCCGGTGAACGTGCAAA
ACAGGCTCTAGCGTTCGAACGCACTGA
