>Addgene plasmid #62427 | MXS_CreERT2 | addgene partial sequence | sequence record 104716 | AmpSeq-F 5'-ctcatgagcggatacatatttgaa-3'
GAATTGGTCGACTCAAGCTGTGGCAGGGAAACCCTCTGCCTCCCCCGTGATGTAATACTTTTGCAAGGAA
TGCGATGAAGTAGAGCCCGCAGTGGCCAAGTGGCTTTGGTCCGTCTCCTCCACGGATGCCCCTCCACGGC
TAGTGGGCGCATGTAGGCGGTGGGCGTCCGCCGCCTCCAGCAGCAGGTCATAGAGGGGCACCACGTTCTT
GCACTTCATGCTGTACAGATGCTCCATGCCTTTGTTACTCATGTGCCTGATGTGGGAGAGGATGAGGAGG
AGCTGGGCCAGCCGCTGGTGCTGCTGCTGCAGGGTCAGGCCTGCCTTGGCCATCAGGTGGATCAAAGTGT
CTGTGATCTTGTCCAGGACTCGGTGGATATGGTCCTTCTCTTCCAGAGACTTCAGGGTGCTGGACAGAAA
TGTGTACACTCCAGAATTAAGCAAAATAATAGATTTGAGGCACACAAACTCCTCTCCCTGCAGATTCATC
ATGCGGAACCGAGATGATGTAGCCAGCAGCATGTCGAAGATCTCCACCATGCCCTCTACACATTTTCCCT
GGTTCCTGTCCAAGAGCAAGTTAGGAGCAAACAGTAGCTTCACTGGGTGCTCCATGGAGCGCCAGACGAG
ACCAATCATCAGGATCTCTAGCCAGGCACATTCTAG
