>Addgene plasmid #62427 | MXS_CreERT2 | addgene partial sequence | sequence record 106873 | Cre-F 5'-tttacggcgctaaggatgac-3'
GTGTCGGAGCCGCGCGAGATATGGCCCGCGCTGGAGTTTCAATACCGGAGATCATGCAAGCTGGTGGCTG
GACCAATGTAAATATTGTCATGAACTATATCCGTAACCTGGATAGTGAAACAGGGGCAATGGTGCGCCTG
CTGGAAGATGGCGATCTGGAGCCATCTGCTGGAGACATGAGAGCTGCCAACCTTTGGCCAAGCCCGCTCA
TGATCAAACGCTCTAAGAAGAACAGCCTGGCCTTGTCCCTGACGGCCGACCAGATGGTCAGTGCCTTGTT
GGATGCTGAGCCCCCCATACTCTATTCCGAGTATGATCCTACCAGACCCTTCAGTGAAGCCTCGATGATG
GGCTTACTGACCAACCTGGCAGACAGGGAGCTGGTTCACATGATCAACTGGGCGAAGAGGGTGCCAGGCT
TTGTGGATTTGACCCTCCATGATCAGGTCCACCTTCTAGAATGTGCCTGGCTAGAGATCCTGATGATTGG
TCTCGTCTGGCGCTCCATGGAGCACCCAGTGAAGCTACTGTTTGCTCCTAACTTGCTCTTGGACAGGAAC
CAGGGAAAATGTGTAGAGGGCATGGTGGAGATCTTCGACATGCTGCTGGCTACATCATCTCGGTTCCGCA
TGATGAATCTGCAGGGAGAGGAGTTTGTGTGCCTCAAATCTATTATTTTGCTTAATTCTGGAGTGTACAC
ATTTCTGTCCAGCACCCTGAAGTCTCTGGAAGAGAAGGACCATATCCACCGAGTCCTGGACAAGATCACA
GACACTTTGATCCACCTGAT
